Addgene plasmid #42283: pRK5-mWnt7b
Depositing lab: Chris Garcia & Jeremy Nathans. Depositing organization: Johns Hopkins University and School of Medicine. Publication: Frizzled 2 and frizzled 7 function redundantly in convergent extension and closure of the ventricular septum and palate: evidence for a network of interacting genes. Yu H, Ye X, Guo N, Nathans J. Development. 2012 Dec 1;139(23):4383-94. doi: 10.1242/dev.083352. Epub 2012 Oct 24. PubMed 23095888.
Backbone
  Vector backbone: pRK5
  Vector type: Mammalian Expression
Growth in bacteria
  Bacterial resistance: Ampicillin, 100 μg/mL
  Growth temperature: 37°C
  Growth strain: DH5alpha
  Copy number: Unknown
Gene/Insert
  Gene/Insert name: Wnt7b
  Species: M. musculus (mouse)
  Entrez Gene: Wnt7b (a.k.a. Wnt-7, Wnt-7b)
  Cloning method: Unknown
  Sequencing primers: 5′ SP6; 3′ SV40pA-R
Terms and licenses: Academic/Nonprofit Terms; Industry Terms: Not Available to Industry
How to cite: pRK5-mWnt7b was a gift from Chris Garcia & Jeremy Nathans (Addgene plasmid # 42283 ; http://n2t.net/addgene:42283 ; RRID:Addgene_42283)
