[The description below was written by a language model from this plasmid's Addgene catalogue record.]
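Description:
pRK5-mWnt7b is a mammalian expression plasmid built on the pRK5 backbone and carrying the mouse (M. musculus) Wnt7b coding sequence as its insert. It is propagated in E. coli under ampicillin selection; the record lists copy number as unknown and does not name the origin of replication. No mammalian selection marker is recorded, so the plasmid appears suited to transient transfection rather than drug-selected stable line generation, although this is not stated explicitly.

The record does not state the promoter driving Wnt7b. pRK5 vectors are generally known as CMV promoter-driven expression plasmids, and the listed sequencing primers, one for SP6 at the 5′ side and one reading back from an SV40 polyadenylation signal at the 3′ side, indicate that the insert lies between an SP6 promoter site and an SV40 polyA region that would terminate and stabilise the transcript in mammalian cells. No epitope tags, fusion partners or reporters are recorded, which suggests but does not confirm that the protein is untagged. The cloning method is also unrecorded, and no feature table is available to verify the layout.

Wnt7b is a secreted Wnt family ligand that signals through Frizzled receptors. The associated publication concerns redundant roles of Frizzled 2 and Frizzled 7 in convergent extension and in closure of the ventricular septum and palate, within a network of interacting genes. In that context, the plasmid is most plausibly used to produce mouse Wnt7b in cultured mammalian cells, for instance to examine ligand-receptor relationships or Wnt pathway activation, though the record does not describe a specific assay.
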