>Addgene plasmid #42283 | pRK5-mWnt7b | addgene partial sequence | sequence record 61325 | sp6 5'-ATTTAGGTGACACTATAG-3'
CTGCACCTCGGTTCTATCCCACCGCGGTGGCGGCCGCTCTAGACCACCATGCACAGAAACTTTCGAAAGT
GGATCTTTTACGTGTTTCTCTGCTTTGGCGTCCTCTACGTGAAGCTCGGAGCATTGTCATCCGTGGTGGC
CCTGGGAGCCAACATCATCTGCAACAAGATTCCTGGCCTGGCCCCACGGCAGCGTGCCATCTGCCAGAGC
CGACCCGATGCCATCATTGTGATCGGGGAGGGGGCGCAGATGGGCATCGACGAGTGCCAGCACCAGTTCC
GATTCGGCCGCTGGAACTGCTCCGCCCTGGGCGAGAAGACCGTCTTCGGGCAAGAACTCCGAGTAGGGAG
TCGAGAGGCTGCCTTCACCTATGCCATCACGGCGGCGGGCGTGGCGCATGCTGTCACCGCTGCCTGCAGC
CAGGGCAATCTGAGCAATTGTGGCTGTGACCGGGAGAAGCAAGGCTACTACAACCAGGCGGAAGGCTGGA
AGTGGGGGGGCTGCTCAGCGGACGTCCGCTACGGCATCGACTTTTCTCGTCGCTTTGTGGATGCCCGTGA
GATCAAAAAGAACGCCAGGCGCCTCATGAACCTTCACAACAATGAGGCGGGCAGAAAGGTTCTGGAGGAC
CGCATGAAGCTGGAATGTAAGTGTCACGGTGTGTCAGGCTCCTGTACCACCAAAACTTGCTGGACCACGC
TACCTAAGTTCCGCGAGGTGGGCCACCTGCTCAAGG
